>Addgene plasmid #90877 | RFC4 D6.3 gRNA | addgene full sequence | sequence record 183925 | Addgene NGS Result
CGAGTCAGTGAGCGAGGAAGCGGAAGAGCGCCCAATACGCAAACCGCCTCTCCCCGCGCGTTGGCCGATT
CATTAATGCAGCTGGCACGACAGGTTTCCCGACTGGAAAGCGGGCAGTGAGCGCAACGCAATTAATGTGA
GTTAGCTCACTCATTAGGCACCCCAGGCTTTACACTTTATGCTTCCGGCTCGTATGTTGTGTGGAATTGT
GAGCGGATAACAATTTCACACAGGAAACAGCTATGACCATGATTACGCCAAGCGCGCAATTAACCCTCAC
TAAAGGGAACAAAAGCTGGAGCTGCAAGCTTAATGTAGTCTTATGCAATACTCTTGTAGTCTTGCAACAT
GGTAACGATGAGTTAGCAACATGCCTTACAAGGAGAGAAAAAGCACCGTGCATGCCGATTGGTGGAAGTA
AGGTGGTACGATCGTGCCTTATTAGGAAGGCAACAGACGGGTCTGACATGGATTGGACGAACCACTGAAT
TGCCGCATTGCAGAGATATTGTATTTAAGTGCCTAGCTCGATACATAAACGGGTCTCTCTGGTTAGACCA
GATCTGAGCCTGGGAGCTCTCTGGCTAACTAGGGAACCCACTGCTTAAGCCTCAATAAAGCTTGCCTTGA
GTGCTTCAAGTAGTGTGTGCCCGTCTGTTGTGTGACTCTGGTAACTAGAGATCCCTCAGACCCTTTTAGT
CAGTGTGGAAAATCTCTAGCAGTGGCGCCCGAACAGGGACTTGAAAGCGAAAGGGAAACCAGAGGAGCTC
TCTCGACGCAGGACTCGGCTTGCTGAAGCGCGCACGGCAAGAGGCGAGGGGCGGCGACTGGTGAGTACGC
CAAAAATTTTGACTAGCGGAGGCTAGAAGGAGAGAGATGGGTGCGAGAGCGTCAGTATTAAGCGGGGGAG
AATTAGATCGCGATGGGAAAAAATTCGGTTAAGGCCAGGGGGAAAGAAAAAATATAAATTAAAACATATA
GTATGGGCAAGCAGGGAGCTAGAACGATTCGCAGTTAATCCTGGCCTGTTAGAAACATCAGAAGGCTGTA
GACAAATACTGGGACAGCTACAACCATCCCTTCAGACAGGATCAGAAGAACTTAGATCATTATATAATAC
AGTAGCAACCCTCTATTGTGTGCATCAAAGGATAGAGATAAAAGACACCAAGGAAGCTTTAGACAAGATA
GAGGAAGAGCAAAACAAAAGTAAGACCACCGCACAGCAAGCGGCCGCTGATCTTCAGACCTGGAGGAGGA
GATATGAGGGACAATTGGAGAAGTGAATTATATAAATATAAAGTAGTAAAAATTGAACCATTAGGAGTAG
CACCCACCAAGGCAAAGAGAAGAGTGGTGCAGAGAGAAAAAAGAGCAGTGGGAATAGGAGCTTTGTTCCT
TGGGTTCTTGGGAGCAGCAGGAAGCACTATGGGCGCAGCGTCAATGACGCTGACGGTACAGGCCAGACAA
TTATTGTCTGGTATAGTGCAGCAGCAGAACAATTTGCTGAGGGCTATTGAGGCGCAACAGCATCTGTTGC
AACTCACAGTCTGGGGCATCAAGCAGCTCCAGGCAAGAATCCTGGCTGTGGAAAGATACCTAAAGGATCA
ACAGCTCCTGGGGATTTGGGGTTGCTCTGGAAAACTCATTTGCACCACTGCTGTGCCTTGGAATGCTAGT
TGGAGTAATAAATCTCTGGAACAGATTTGGAATCACACGACCTGGATGGAGTGGGACAGAGAAATTAACA
ATTACACAAGCTTAATACACTCCTTAATTGAAGAATCGCAAAACCAGCAAGAAAAGAATGAACAAGAATT
ATTGGAATTAGATAAATGGGCAAGTTTGTGGAATTGGTTTAACATAACAAATTGGCTGTGGTATATAAAA
TTATTCATAATGATAGTAGGAGGCTTGGTAGGTTTAAGAATAGTTTTTGCTGTACTTTCTATAGTGAATA
GAGTTAGGCAGGGATATTCACCATTATCGTTTCAGACCCACCTCCCAACCCCGAGGGGACCCAGAGAGGG
CCTATTTCCCATGATTCCTTCATATTTGCATATACGATACAAGGCTGTTAGAGAGATAATTAGAATTAAT
TTGACTGTAAACACAAAGATATTAGTACAAAATACGTGACGTAGAAAGTAATAATTTCTTGGGTAGTTTG
CAGTTTTAAAATTATGTTTTAAAATGGACTATCATATGCTTACCGTAACTTGAAAGTATTTCGATTTCTT
GGCTTTATATATCTTGTGGAAAGGACGAAACACCGCAGCGGGGGTTTAGTACTGAGTTTAAGAGCTATGC
TGGAAACAGCATAGCAAGTTTAAATAAGGCTAGTCCGTTATCAACTTGAAAAAGTGGCACCGAGTCGGTG
CTTTTTTTGAATTCTAGATCTTGAGACAAATGGCAGTATTCATCCACAATTTTAAAAGAAAAGGGGGGAT
TGGGGGGTACAGTGCAGGGGAAAGAATAGTAGACATAATAGCAACAGACATACAAACTAAAGAATTACAA
AAACAAATTACAAAAATTCAAAATTTTCGGGTTTATTACAGGGACAGCAGAGATCCACTTTGGCGCCGGC
TCGAGTGGCTCCGGTGCCCGTCAGTGGGCAGAGCGCACATCGCCCACAGTCCCCGAGAAGTTGGGGGGAG
GGGTCGGCAATTGAACCGGTGCCTAGAGAAGGTGGCGCGGGGTAAACTGGGAAAGTGATGTCGTGTACTG
GCTCCGCCTTTTTCCCGAGGGTGGGGGAGAACCGTATATAAGTGCAGTAGTCGCCGTGAACGTTCTTTTT
CGCAACGGGTTTGCCGCCAGAACACAGGTGTCGTGACGCGGGATCCGCCACCATGACCGAGTACAAGCCC
ACGGTGCGCCTCGCCACCCGCGACGACGTCCCCAGGGCCGTACGCACCCTCGCCGCCGCGTTCGCCGACT
ACCCCGCCACGCGCCACACCGTCGATCCGGACCGCCACATCGAGCGGGTCACCGAGCTGCAAGAACTCTT
CCTCACGCGCGTCGGGCTCGACATCGGCAAGGTGTGGGTCGCGGACGACGGCGCCGCGGTGGCGGTCTGG
ACCACGCCGGAGAGCGTCGAAGCGGGGGCGGTGTTCGCCGAGATCGGCCCGCGCATGGCCGAGTTGAGCG
GTTCCCGGCTGGCCGCGCAGCAACAGATGGAAGGCCTCCTGGCGCCGCACCGGCCCAAGGAGCCCGCGTG
GTTCCTGGCCACCGTCGGAGTCTCGCCCGACCACCAGGGCAAGGGTCTGGGCAGCGCCGTCGTGCTCCCC
GGAGTGGAGGCGGCCGAGCGCGCCGGGGTGCCCGCCTTCCTGGAGACCTCCGCGCCCCGCAACCTCCCCT
TCTACGAGCGGCTCGGCTTCACCGTCACCGCCGACGTCGAGGTGCCCGAAGGACCGCGCACCTGGTGCAT
GACCCGCAAGCCCGGTGCCTGAACGCGTTAAGTCGACAATCAACCTCTGGATTACAAAATTTGTGAAAGA
TTGACTGGTATTCTTAACTATGTTGCTCCTTTTACGCTATGTGGATACGCTGCTTTAATGCCTTTGTATC
ATGCTATTGCTTCCCGTATGGCTTTCATTTTCTCCTCCTTGTATAAATCCTGGTTGCTGTCTCTTTATGA
GGAGTTGTGGCCCGTTGTCAGGCAACGTGGCGTGGTGTGCACTGTGTTTGCTGACGCAACCCCCACTGGT
TGGGGCATTGCCACCACCTGTCAGCTCCTTTCCGGGACTTTCGCTTTCCCCCTCCCTATTGCCACGGCGG
AACTCATCGCCGCCTGCCTTGCCCGCTGCTGGACAGGGGCTCGGCTGTTGGGCACTGACAATTCCGTGGT
GTTGTCGGGGAAATCATCGTCCTTTCCTTGGCTGCTCGCCTGTGTTGCCACCTGGATTCTGCGCGGGACG
TCCTTCTGCTACGTCCCTTCGGCCCTCAATCCAGCGGACCTTCCTTCCCGCGGCCTGCTGCCGGCTCTGC
GGCCTCTTCCGCGTCTTCGCCTTCGCCCTCAGACGAGTCGGATCTCCCTTTGGGCCGCCTCCCCGCGTCG
ACTTTAAGACCAATGACTTACAAGGCAGCTGTAGATCTTAGCCACTTTTTAAAAGAAAAGGGGGGACTGG
AAGGGCTAATTCACTCCCAACGAAGACAAGATCTGCTTTTTGCTTGTACTGGGTCTCTCTGGTTAGACCA
GATCTGAGCCTGGGAGCTCTCTGGCTAACTAGGGAACCCACTGCTTAAGCCTCAATAAAGCTTGCCTTGA
GTGCTTCAAGTAGTGTGTGCCCGTCTGTTGTGTGACTCTGGTAACTAGAGATCCCTCAGACCCTTTTAGT
CAGTGTGGAAAATCTCTAGCAGTACGTATAGTAGTTCATGTCATCTTATTATTCAGTATTTATAACTTGC
AAAGAAATGAATATCAGAGAGTGAGAGGAACTTGTTTATTGCAGCTTATAATGGTTACAAATAAAGCAAT
AGCATCACAAATTTCACAAATAAAGCATTTTTTTCACTGCATTCTAGTTGTGGTTTGTCCAAACTCATCA
ATGTATCTTATCATGTCTGGCTCTAGCTATCCCGCCCCTAACTCCGCCCATCCCGCCCCTAACTCCGCCC
AGTTCCGCCCATTCTCCGCCCCATGGCTGACTAATTTTTTTTATTTATGCAGAGGCCGAGGCCGCCTCGG
CCTCTGAGCTATTCCAGAAGTAGTGAGGAGGCTTTTTTGGAGGCCTAGGGACGTACCCAATTCGCCCTAT
AGTGAGTCGTATTACGCGCGCTCACTGGCCGTCGTTTTACAACGTCGTGACTGGGAAAACCCTGGCGTTA
CCCAACTTAATCGCCTTGCAGCACATCCCCCTTTCGCCAGCTGGCGTAATAGCGAAGAGGCCCGCACCGA
TCGCCCTTCCCAACAGTTGCGCAGCCTGAATGGCGAATGGG
[124 nt withheld, positions 4942-5065]
C
[91 nt withheld, positions 5067-5157]
A
[49 nt withheld, positions 5159-5207]
CCTTTGACGTTGGAGTCCACGTTCTTT
[37 nt withheld, positions 5235-5271]
ACCCTATCTCGGTCTATTCTTTTGATTTATAAGGGATTTTGCCGATTTCGGCCTATTGGTTAAAAAATGA
GCTGATTTAACAAAAATTTAACGCGAATTTTAACAAAATATTAACGCTTACAATTTAGGTGGCACTTTTC
GGGGAAATGTGCGCGGAACCCCTATTTGTTTATTTTTCTAAATACATTCAAATATGTATCCGCTCATGAG
ACAATAACCCTGATAAATGCTTCAATAATATTGAAAAAGGAAGAGTATGAGTATTCAACATTTCCGTGTC
GCCCTTATTCCCTTTTTTGCGGCATTTTGCCTTCCTGTTTTTGCTCACCCAGAAACGCTGGTGAAAGTAA
AAGATGCTGAAGATCAGTTGGGTGCACGAGTGGGTTACATCGAACTGGATCTCAACAGCGGTAAGATCCT
TGAGAGTTTTCGCCCCGAAGAACGTTTTCCAATGATGAGCACTTTTAAAGTTCTGCTATGTGGCGCGGTA
TTATCCCGTATTGACGCCGGGCAAGAGCAACTCGGTCGCCGCATACACTATTCTCAGAATGACTTGGTTG
AGTACTCACCAGTCACAGAAAAGCATCTTACGGATGGCATGACAGTAAGAGAATTATGCAGTGCTGCCAT
AACCATGAGTGATAACACTGCGGCCAACTTACTTCTGACAACGATCGGAGGACCGAAGGAGCTAACCGCT
TTTTTGCACAACATGGGGGATCATGTAACTCGCCTTGATCGTTGGGAACCGGAGCTGAATGAAGCCATAC
CAAACGACGAGCGTGACACCACGATGCCTGTAGCAATGGCAACAACGTTGCGCAAACTATTAACTGGCGA
ACTACTTACTCTAGCTTCCCGGCAACAATTAATAGACTGGATGGAGGCGGATAAAGTTGCAGGACCACTT
CTGCGCTCGGCCCTTCCGGCTGGCTGGTTTATTGCTGATAAATCTGGAGCCGGTGAGCGTGGGTCTCGCG
GTATCATTGCAGCACTGGGGCCAGATGGTAAGCCCTCCCGTATCGTAGTTATCTACACGACGGGGAGTCA
GGCAACTATGGATGAACGAAATAGACAGATCGCTGAGATAGGTGCCTCACTGATTAAGCATTGGTAACTG
TCAGACCAAGTTTACTCATATATACTTTAGATTGATTTAAAACTTCATTTTTAATTTAAAAGGATCTAGG
TGAAGATCCTTTTTGATAATCTCATGACCAAAATCCCTTAACGTGAGTTTTCGTTCCACTGAGCGTCAGA
CCCCGTAGAAAAGATCAAAGGATCTTCTTGAGATCCTTTTTTTCTGCGCGTAATCTGCTGCTTGCAAACA
AAAAAACCACCGCTACCAGCGGTGGTTTGTTTGCCGGATCAAGAGCTACCAACTCTTTTTCCGAAGGTAA
CTGGCTTCAGCAGAGCGCAGATACCAAATACTGTTCTTCTAGTGTAGCCGTAGTTAGGCCACCACTTCAA
GAACTCTGTAGCACCGCCTACATACCTCGCTCTGCTAATCCTGTTACCAGTGGCTGCTGCCAGTGGCGAT
AAGTCGTGTCTTACCGGGTTGGACTCAAGACGATAGTTACCGGATAAGGCGCAGCGGTCGGGCTGAACGG
GGGGTTCGTGCACACAGCCCAGCTTGGAGCGAACGACCTACACCGAACTGAGATACCTACAGCGTGAGCT
ATGAGAAAGCGCCACGCTTCCCGAAGGGAGAAAGGCGGACAGGTATCCGGTAAGCGGCAGGGTCGGAACA
GGAGAGCGCACGAGGGAGCTTCCAGGGGGAAACGCCTGGTATCTTTATAGTCCTGTCGGGTTTCGCCACC
TCTGACTTGAGCGTCGATTTTTGTGATGCTCGTCAGGGGGGCGGAGCCTATGGAAAAACGCCAGCAACGC
GGCCTTTTTACGGTTCCTGGCCTTTTGCTGGCCTTTTGCTCACATGTTCTTTCCTGCGTTATCCCCTGAT
TCTGTGGATAACCGTATTACCGCCTTTGAGTGAGCTGATACCGCTCGCCGCAGCCGAACGACCGAGCGCA
G
Features (pLannotate 1.2.2; 28 found; start..end, strand, type, name):
      1..26      +  rep_origin     RSF ori (fragment): Plasmids containing the RSF 1030 origin of replication can be propagated in E. coli cells that contain additional plasmids with compatible origins.
     28..120     +  CDS            lacI (fragment): lac repressor; lacI; The lac repressor binds to the lac operator to inhibit transcription in E. coli. This inhibition can be relieved by adding lactose or isopropyl-β-D-thiogalactopyranoside (IPTG).
    133..154     +  protein_bind   CAP binding site: CAP binding activates transcription in the presence of cAMP. E. coli catabolite activator protein
    169..199     +  promoter       lac promoter: promoter for the E. coli lac operon
    207..223     +  protein_bind   lac operator: The lac repressor binds to the lac operator to inhibit transcription in E. coli. This inhibition can be relieved by adding lactose or isopropyl-β-D-thiogalactopyranoside (IPTG). lac repressor encoded by lacI
    268..286     +  promoter       T3 promoter: promoter for bacteriophage T3 RNA polymerase
    314..540     +  promoter       RSV promoter: Rous sarcoma virus enhancer/promoter
    541..721     +  LTR            5' LTR (truncated): truncated 5' long terminal repeat (LTR) from HIV-1
    768..893     +  misc_feature   HIV-1 Ψ: packaging signal of human immunodeficiency virus type 1
    877..1240    +  CDS            HIV-1 gag (fragment): gag protein from human immunodeficiency virus 1; gag
   1386..1619    +  misc_feature   RRE: The Rev response element (RRE) of HIV-1 allows for Rev-dependent mRNA export from the nucleus to the cytoplasm.
   1996..2022    +  CDS            Rev (fragment): human immunodeficiency virus 1 (HIV-1) Rev protein; rev; enhances nuclear export of unspliced and incompletely spliced viral mRNAs
   2026..2266    +  promoter       U6 promoter: RNA polymerase III promoter for human U6 snRNA
   2314..2381    +  misc_RNA       tracrRNA (fragment): trans-activating CRISPR RNA for the Streptococcus pyogenes CRISPR/Cas9 system
   2430..2547    +  misc_feature   cPPT/CTS: central polypurine tract and central termination sequence of HIV-1
   2616..2827    +  promoter       EF-1α core promoter: core promoter for human elongation factor EF-1α
   2853..3452    +  CDS            PuroR (fragment): puromycin N-acetyltransferase; pac from Streptomyces; confers resistance to puromycin
   3468..4056    +  misc_feature   WPRE: woodchuck hepatitis virus posttranscriptional regulatory element
   4107..4126    +  misc_feature   cPPT/CTS (fragment): central polypurine tract and central termination sequence of HIV-1
   4128..4361    +  LTR            3' LTR (ΔU3): self-inactivating 3' long terminal repeat (LTR) from HIV-1
   4439..4560    +  polyA_signal   SV40 poly(A) signal: SV40 polyadenylation signal
   4600..4735    +  rep_origin     SV40 ori: SV40 origin of replication
   4756..4774    -  promoter       T7 promoter: promoter for bacteriophage T7 RNA polymerase
   4782..4937    +  CDS            lacZα (fragment): LacZα fragment of β-galactosidase; lacZ fragment
   4942..5370    +  rep_origin     f1 ori (sequence partly withheld): f1 bacteriophage origin of replication; arrow indicates direction of (+) strand synthesis
   5423..5527    +  promoter       AmpR promoter: bla
   5528..6388    +  CDS            AmpR: β-lactamase; bla; confers resistance to ampicillin, carbenicillin, and related antibiotics
   6559..7147    +  rep_origin     ori: high-copy-number ColE1/pMB1/pBR322/pUC origin of replication
