[The description below was written by a language model from this plasmid's Addgene catalogue record and pLannotate feature annotations shown in this document.]
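Description:
RFC4 D6.3 gRNA is a third-generation lentiviral CRISPR guide plasmid built on the pLenti-sgRNA backbone and designed to express a single guide RNA against human RFC4. It is propagated in E. coli under ampicillin selection (AmpR with its bla promoter) from a high-copy ColE1/pUC-type origin. An f1 origin and residual cloning-vector elements (lac promoter/operator, T3 and T7 promoters, lacZα fragment) are also annotated. The catalogue lists a backbone size of 9,151 bp without insert, whereas the sequenced record is 7,302 nt. This may reflect loss of a stuffer fragment when the guide was cloned, but the record does not explain the difference.

The viral portion runs from an RSV promoter fused to a truncated HIV-1 5' LTR, which allows Tat-independent transcription of the genomic RNA in packaging cells. It continues through the Ψ packaging signal, a gag fragment, the RRE for Rev-dependent nuclear export and a cPPT/CTS, and ends at a self-inactivating ΔU3 3' LTR followed by an SV40 poly(A) signal. Within this unit, a human U6 RNA polymerase III promoter drives the RFC4-targeting spacer, which was inserted as an oligo duplex at BsmBI sites destroyed by cloning. The spacer is joined to the S. pyogenes sgRNA scaffold, annotated as a tracrRNA fragment. Downstream, an EF-1α core promoter expresses puromycin N-acetyltransferase for selecting transduced mammalian cells, and a WPRE enhances transcript expression. No Cas9 is encoded, so the nuclease must be supplied separately in the target cells. The plasmid belongs to a guide series used for a large-scale analysis of Cas9 knockouts of cell-cycle genes in human cell lines.
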