Addgene plasmid #90877: RFC4 D6.3 gRNA
Purpose: 3rd generation lentiviral gRNA plasmid targeting human RFC4
Depositing lab: Iain Cheeseman. Depositing organization: Whitehead Institute for Biomedical Research. Publication: Large-Scale Analysis of CRISPR/Cas9 Cell-Cycle Knockouts Reveals the Diversity of p53-Dependent Responses to Cell-Cycle Defects. McKinley KL, Cheeseman IM. Dev Cell. 2017 Feb 27;40(4):405-420.e2. doi: 10.1016/j.devcel.2017.01.012. Epub 2017 Feb 16. PubMed 28216383.
Backbone
  Vector backbone: pLenti-sgRNA
  Backbone manufacturer: Eric Lander & David Sabatini labs (Addgene plasmid #71409)
  Backbone size w/o insert (bp): 9151
  Vector type: Lentiviral, CRISPR
  Selectable markers: Puromycin
Growth in bacteria
  Bacterial resistance: Ampicillin, 100 μg/mL
  Growth temperature: 37°C
  Growth strain: NEB Stable
  Copy number: Unknown
Gene/Insert
  Gene/Insert name: RFC4 (Guide Designation D6.3) (alt name: pKMKO series)
  gRNA/shRNA sequence: CACCgCAGCGGGGGTTTAGTACTGA
  Species: H. sapiens (human)
  Promoter: U6
  Cloning method: Restriction Enzyme; 5′ cloning site BsmBI (destroyed during cloning); 3′ cloning site BsmBI (destroyed during cloning)
  Sequencing primers: 5′ hU6-F (5'-GAGGGCCTATTTCCCATGATT-3'); 3′ EF1a-R (5'-CACGGCGACTACTGCACTTA-3')
Terms and licenses: Academic/Nonprofit Terms; Industry Terms: Not Available to Industry
Depositor comments: Please note that gRNA target sequence listed is not strictly the 20nt spacer sequence, but also contains the 5' BsmBI overhang. For more information about knockout human cell lines generated using this plasmid, please see http://cellcycleknockouts.wi.mit.edu/ .
How to cite: RFC4 D6.3 gRNA was a gift from Iain Cheeseman (Addgene plasmid # 90877 ; http://n2t.net/addgene:90877 ; RRID:Addgene_90877)
